>Addgene plasmid #195714 | pGGAselect | addgene full sequence | sequence record 385697 | Addgene NGS Result
CGAAAAATCAATAATCAGACAACAAGATGTGCGAACTCGATATTTTACACGACTCTCTTTACCAATTCTG
CCCCGAATTACACTTAAAACGACTCAACAGCTTAACGTTGGCTTGCCACGCATTACTTGACTGTAAAACT
CTCACTCTTACCGAACTTGGCCGTAACCTGCCAACCAAAGCGAGAACAAAACATAACATCAAACGAATCG
ACCGATTGTTAGGTAATCGTCACCTGCAGGAAGGTTTAAACGCATTTAGGTGACACTATAGAAGTGTGTA
TCGCTCGAGGGATCCGAATTCGAAGTCTTGGTACGGAGCGAGACCGGAGCGAGACGGGAGTCGTCTTCGC
TTTCCAGATCTGATAACTTGTGAAGACGACCATCGTCTCACCATGGTCTCACCATTCCTGTAGACTTCTT
AATTAAGACGTCAGAATTCTCGAGGCGGCCGCATGTGAGTCTCCCTATAGTGAGTCGTATTAATTTCGCG
GGCGGAACCCCTATTTGTTTATTTTTCTAAATACATTCAAATATGTATCCGCTCATGAGTAGCACCAGGC
GTTTAAGGGCACCAATAACTGCCTTAAAAAAATTACGCCCCGCCCTGCCACTCATCGCAGTACTGTTGTA
ATTCATTAAGCATTCTGCCGACATGGAAGCCATCACAAACGGCATGATGAACCTGAATCGCCAGCGGCAT
CAGCACCTTGTCGCCTTGCGTATAATATTTGCCCATGGTGAAAACGGGGGCGAAGAAGTTGTCCATATTG
GCCACGTTTAAATCAAAACTGGTGAAACTCACCCAGGGATTGGCTGAGACAAAAAACATATTCTCAATAA
ACCCTTTAGGGAAATAGGCCAGGTTTTCACCGTAACACGCCACATCTTGCGAATATATGTGTAGAAACTG
CCGGAAATCGTCGTGGTATTCACTCCAGAGCGATGAAAACGTTTCAGTTTGCTCATGGAAAACGGTGTAA
CAAGGGTGAACACTATCCCATATCACCAGCTCACCGTCTTTCATTGCCATACGAAATTCCGGATGAGCAT
TCATCAGGCGGGCAAGAATGTGAATAAAGGCCGGATAAAACTTGTGCTTATTTTTCTTTACGGTCTTTAA
AAAGGCCGTAATATCCAGCTGAACGGTCTGGTTATAGGTACATTGAGCAACTGACTGAAATGCCTCAAAA
TGTTCTTTACGATGCCATTGGGATATATCAACGGTGGTATATCCAGTGATTTTTTTCTCCATTTTAGCTT
CCTTAGCTCCTGAAAATCTCGATAACTCAAAAAATACGCCCGGTAGTGATCTTATTTCATTATGGTGAAA
GTTGGAACCTCTTACGTGCCGATCAAAGTCTCATTTTCGCCAAAAGTTGTCATGACCAAAATCCCTTAAC
GTGAGTTTTCGTTCCACTGAGCGTCAGACCCCGTAGAAAAGATCAAAGGATCTTCTTGAGATCCTTTTTT
TCTGCGCGTAATCTGCTGCTTGCAAACAAAAAAACCACCGCTACCAGCGGTGGTTTGTTTGCCGGATCAA
GAGCTACCAACTCTTTTTCCGAAGGTAACTGGCTTCAGCAGAGCGCAGATACCAAATACTGTTCTTCTAG
TGTAGCCGTAGTTAGGCCACCACTTCAAGAACTCTGTAGCACCGCCTACATACCTCGCTCTGCTAATCCT
GTTACCAGTGGCTGCTGCCAGTGGCGATAAGTCGTGTCTTACCGGGTTGGACTCAAGACGATAGTTACCG
GATAAGGCGCAGCGGTCGGGCTGAACGGGGGGTTCGTGCACACAGCCCAGCTTGGAGCGAACGACCTACA
CCGAACTGAGATACCTACAGCGTGAGCTATGAGAAAGCGCCACGCTTCCCGAAGGGAGAAAGGCGGACAG
GTATCCGGTAAGCGGCAGGGTCGGAACAGGAGAGCGCACGAGGGAGCTTCCAGGGGGAAACGCCTGGTAT
CTTTATAGTCCTGTCGGGTTTCGCCACCTCTGACTTGAGCGTCGATTTTTGTGATGCTCGTCAGGGGGGC
GGAGCCTATGGAAAAACGCCAGCAATGCGGCCTTTTTACGGTTCCTGGCCTTTTGCTGGCCTTTTGCTCA
CATGTTCTTTCCTGCGTTATCCCCTGATTCTGTGGATAACCGTATTACCGCCTTTGAGTGAGCTGATACC
GCTCGCCGCAGCCGAACGACCGAGCGCAGCGAGTCAGTGAGCGAGGAAGC
Features (pLannotate 1.2.2; 6 found; start..end, strand, type, name):
    254..272     +  promoter       SP6 promoter: promoter for bacteriophage SP6 RNA polymerase
    464..482     -  promoter       T7 promoter: promoter for bacteriophage T7 RNA polymerase
    492..549     +  promoter       AmpR promoter (fragment): bla
    596..1252    -  CDS            cat: CAT_ECOLX - Experimental evidence at protein level: Swiss-Prot protein existence level 1. This enzyme is an effector of chloramphenicol resistance in bacteria. From Escherichia coli. This protein is used as a marker in many commonly used cloning vectors, such as pACYC184.
   1253..1355    -  promoter       cat promoter: promoter of the E. coli cat gene encoding chloramphenicol acetyltransferase
   1456..2044    +  rep_origin     ori: high-copy-number ColE1/pMB1/pBR322/pUC origin of replication
