[The description below was written by a language model from this plasmid's Addgene catalogue record and pLannotate feature annotations shown in this document.]
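Description:
pGGAselect is a small (about 2.2 kb) empty destination vector for Golden Gate Assembly, catalogued as a synthetic biology backbone with no insert. It is designed so that the same plasmid can serve as the recipient in assemblies driven by any of three Type IIS restriction enzymes: BsaI, BsmBI or BbsI. These enzymes cut outside their recognition sequences to leave user-defined four-base overhangs, so fragments with matching overhangs can be ligated into the vector in a defined order and orientation in a single digestion–ligation reaction, with the recognition sites lost from the final product. The parental backbone is not specified in the record, and the Type IIS sites themselves are not annotated in the feature table.

The annotated sequence shows a minimal architecture. A high-copy ColE1/pUC-type origin supports replication in E. coli, and selection relies on the cat gene, encoding chloramphenicol acetyltransferase, expressed from its native cat promoter. Chloramphenicol selection is convenient when the input fragments come from donor plasmids carrying other markers, since only the destination vector is recovered. An SP6 promoter and a T7 promoter lie about 200 bp apart and face each other. This arrangement suggests they flank the cloning region, where they could provide sequencing priming sites or in vitro transcription of an assembled insert from either strand, though the record does not state this explicitly. A short AmpR promoter fragment is also detected next to the T7 promoter, but no associated bla coding sequence is present, so it appears to be a remnant. The associated publication concerns T4 DNA ligase fidelity across four-base overhangs and its application to DNA assembly.
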