Addgene plasmid #195714: pGGAselect
Purpose: (Empty Backbone) pGGAselect is a cloning vector for Golden Gate Assembly using BsaI, BsmBI, and BbsI Type IIS restriction enzymes.
Depositing lab: Eric Cantor. Depositing organization: New England Biolabs. Publication: Comprehensive Profiling of Four Base Overhang Ligation Fidelity by T4 DNA Ligase and Application to DNA Assembly. Potapov V, Ong JL, Kucera RB, Langhorst BW, Bilotti K, Pryor JM, Cantor EJ, Canton B, Knight TF, Evans TC Jr, Lohman GJS. ACS Synth Biol. 2018 Nov 16;7(11):2665-2674. doi: 10.1021/acssynbio.8b00333. Epub 2018 Oct 29. PubMed 30335370.
Backbone
  Vector backbone: Unspecified
  Vector type: Synthetic Biology
Growth in bacteria
  Bacterial resistance: Chloramphenicol, 25 μg/mL
  Growth temperature: 37°C
  Growth strain: DH5alpha
  Copy number: High Copy
Gene/Insert
  Gene/Insert name: None
Terms and licenses: Academic/Nonprofit Terms; Industry Terms: Not Available to Industry
How to cite: pGGAselect was a gift from Eric Cantor (Addgene plasmid # 195714 ; http://n2t.net/addgene:195714 ; RRID:Addgene_195714)
